Addgene plasmid #155286: Lentiviral human Citron shRNA 1 GFP
Purpose: Lentiviral expression of human CIT shRNA, GFP expression, based on Addgene 12247
Depositing lab: Martin Carroll. Depositing organization: University of Pennsylvania.
Backbone
  Vector backbone: Addgene #12247
  Modifications to backbone: Human Citron shRNA from PMID: 16431929
  Vector type: Mammalian Expression
Growth in bacteria
  Bacterial resistance: Ampicillin, 100 μg/mL
  Growth temperature: 37°C
  Growth strain: NEB Stable
  Copy number: High Copy
Gene/Insert
  Gene/Insert name: Citron
  gRNA/shRNA sequence: ATGGAAGGCACTATTTCTCAA
  Species: H. sapiens (human)
  Entrez Gene: CIT (a.k.a. CITK, CRIK, MCPH17, STK21)
Terms and licenses: Academic/Nonprofit Terms; Industry Terms: Not Available to Industry
How to cite: Lentiviral human Citron shRNA 1 GFP was a gift from Martin Carroll (Addgene plasmid # 155286 ; http://n2t.net/addgene:155286 ; RRID:Addgene_155286)
