[The description below was written by a language model from this plasmid's Addgene catalogue record and pLannotate feature annotations shown in this document.]
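Description:
Lentiviral human Citron shRNA 1 GFP is an HIV-1-derived lentiviral transfer plasmid for knocking down human CIT (citron kinase, also known as CITK, CRIK, STK21) while marking transduced cells with green fluorescence. It was built on an existing lentiviral shRNA/GFP backbone from the same repository by inserting a previously published Citron-targeting hairpin. In bacteria it is maintained through a high-copy ColE1/pUC-type origin and selected with ampicillin via the β-lactamase gene. The backbone also carries remnants of older vector ancestry, including an SV40 promoter driving fragments of E. coli gpt, SV40 small t intron and poly(A) sequences, and pieces of tetracycline-resistance, rop and bom regions. These remnants lie outside the viral genome.

Between the LTRs, the annotated elements include the Ψ packaging signal with a gag fragment, the RRE for Rev-dependent export of the genomic RNA, and a cPPT/CTS. An EF-1α promoter drives EGFP, followed by WPRE to enhance transcript expression. The knockdown cassette sits inside the self-inactivating (ΔU3) 3' LTR, where a tetracycline response element with tetO repeats precedes the human H1 Pol III promoter, followed by a loxP site. The hairpin itself is not annotated but presumably lies between the H1 promoter and loxP. Because the 3' LTR U3 region is copied to the 5' LTR during reverse transcription, this placement should duplicate the shRNA cassette in the integrated provirus and leave loxP sites at both ends, in principle allowing Cre-mediated excision. The tetO elements suggest the H1 promoter could be regulated by a Tet repressor-based factor, but no such regulator appears in the feature table and the record does not describe inducible use. The stated purpose is lentiviral delivery of CIT shRNA with GFP co-expression in mammalian cells.
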