Features (pLannotate 1.2.2; 35 found; start..end, strand, type, name):
    377..634     +  LTR            5' LTR (truncated): truncated 5' long terminal repeat (LTR) from HIV-1
    681..806     +  misc_feature   HIV-1 Ψ: packaging signal of human immunodeficiency virus type 1
    790..1153    +  CDS            HIV-1 gag (fragment): gag protein from human immunodeficiency virus 1; gag
   1299..1532    +  misc_feature   RRE: The Rev response element (RRE) of HIV-1 allows for Rev-dependent mRNA export from the nucleus to the cytoplasm.
   1909..2009    +  CDS            Rev (fragment): human immunodeficiency virus 1 (HIV-1) Rev protein; rev; enhances nuclear export of unspliced and incompletely spliced viral mRNAs
   2073..2139    +  CDS            small t antigen (fragment): SV40 (simian virus 40) small t antigen
   2146..3324    +  promoter       EF-1α promoter: strong constitutive promoter for human elongation factor EF-1α
   3372..3489    +  misc_feature   cPPT/CTS: central polypurine tract and central termination sequence of HIV-1
   3580..4296    +  CDS            EGFP: EGFP is a basic (constitutively fluorescent) green fluorescent protein published in 1996, derived from Aequorea victoria. It is reported to be a rapidly-maturing weak dimer with moderate acid sensitivity.
   4297..4314    +  misc_feature   MCS (fragment): multiple cloning site
   4371..4959    +  misc_feature   WPRE: woodchuck hepatitis virus posttranscriptional regulatory element
   5027..5046    +  misc_feature   cPPT/CTS (fragment): central polypurine tract and central termination sequence of HIV-1
   5048..5082    +  LTR            3' LTR (ΔU3) (fragment): self-inactivating 3' long terminal repeat (LTR) from HIV-1
   5127..5397    +  protein_bind   tetracycline response element: contains seven copies of the tetracycline operator tetO tetracycline repressor TetR
   5426..5640    +  promoter       H1 promoter: human H1 RNA promoter
   5722..5755    +  protein_bind   loxP: Cre-mediated recombination occurs in the 8-bp core sequence (GCATACAT). Cre recombinase
   5775..5955    +  LTR            5' LTR (truncated): truncated 5' long terminal repeat (LTR) from HIV-1
   5980..5998    -  promoter       SP6 promoter: promoter for bacteriophage SP6 RNA polymerase
   6226..6505    +  CDS            TcR (fragment): tetracycline efflux protein; tet; confers resistance to tetracycline
   6506..6554    -  misc_feature   bom (fragment): basis of mobility region from pBR322
   6656..6691    -  CDS            rop (fragment): Rop protein, which maintains plasmids at low copy number; rop
   6786..6890    +  promoter       AmpR promoter: bla
   6891..7751    +  CDS            AmpR: β-lactamase; bla; confers resistance to ampicillin, carbenicillin, and related antibiotics
   7922..8510    +  rep_origin     ori: high-copy-number ColE1/pMB1/pBR322/pUC origin of replication
   8693..8749    +  CDS            lacI (fragment): lac repressor; lacI; The lac repressor binds to the lac operator to inhibit transcription in E. coli. This inhibition can be relieved by adding lactose or isopropyl-β-D-thiogalactopyranoside (IPTG).
   8756..9085    +  promoter       SV40 promoter: SV40 enhancer and early promoter
   9285..9404    +  CDS            gpt (fragment): XGPT_ECOLI - Also known as gpp, gxu. Experimental evidence at protein level: Swiss-Prot protein existence level 1. Purine salvage pathway enzyme that catalyzes the transfer of the ribosyl-5-phosphate group from 5-phospho-alpha-D-ribose 1- diphosphate (PRPP) to the N9 position of the 6-oxopurines guanine and xanthine to form the corresponding ribonucleotides GMP (guanosine 5'- monophosphate) and XMP (xanthosine 5'-monophosphate), with the release of PPi. To a lesser extent, also acts on hypoxanthine (PubMed:9100006, PubMed:3886014). Does not ribophosphorylate adenine (PubMed:3886014). From Esch
   9404..9739    +  CDS            gpt (fragment): XGPT_ECOLI - Also known as gpp, gxu. Experimental evidence at protein level: Swiss-Prot protein existence level 1. Purine salvage pathway enzyme that catalyzes the transfer of the ribosyl-5-phosphate group from 5-phospho-alpha-D-ribose 1- diphosphate (PRPP) to the N9 position of the 6-oxopurines guanine and xanthine to form the corresponding ribonucleotides GMP (guanosine 5'- monophosphate) and XMP (xanthosine 5'-monophosphate), with the release of PPi. To a lesser extent, also acts on hypoxanthine (PubMed:9100006, PubMed:3886014). Does not ribophosphorylate adenine (PubMed:3886014). From Esch
   9834..10139   +  CDS            frsA (fragment): FRSA_ECOLI - Also known as yafA. Experimental evidence at protein level: Swiss-Prot protein existence level 1. Catalyzes the hydrolysis of esters (PubMed:15808744). Displays esterase activity toward pNP-butyrate (PubMed:15808744). May stimulate mixed-acid fermentation by acting as a fermentation/respiration switch that down-regulates respiration and up- regulates fermentation rates (PubMed:15169777). From Escherichia coli (strain K12).
  10143..10217   +  CDS            small t antigen (fragment): SV40 (simian virus 40) small t antigen
  10219..10284   +  intron         small t intron: SV40 (simian virus 40) small t antigen intron
  10414..10434   +  CDS            SV40 NLS: nuclear localization signal of SV40 (simian virus 40) large T antigen
  10753..10836   +  CDS            large T antigen (fragment): large T antigen from SV40 (simian virus 40)
  10859..10993   +  polyA_signal   SV40 poly(A) signal: SV40 polyadenylation signal
  11160..329     +  CDS            nef (fragment) (across the origin): NEF_HV1BR - Experimental evidence at protein level: Swiss-Prot protein existence level 1. Extracellular Nef protein targets CD4(+) T-lymphocytes for apoptosis by interacting with CXCR4 surface receptors (PubMed:14990729). From Human immunodeficiency virus type 1 group M subtype B (isolate BRU/LAI) (HIV-1).
>Addgene plasmid #155286 | Lentiviral human Citron shRNA 1 GFP | addgene full sequence | sequence record 310000 | Addgene NGS Result
TGGAAGGGCTAATTCACTCCCAAAGAAGACAAGATATCCTTGATCTGTGGATCTACCACACACAAGGCTA
CTTCCCTGATTAGCAGAACTACACACCAGGGCCAGGGGTCAGATATCCACTGACCTTTGGATGGTGCTAC
AAGCTAGTACCAGTTGAGCCAGATAAGGTAGAAGAGGCCAATAAAGGAGAGAACACCAGCTTGTTACACC
CTGTGAGCCTGCATGGGATGGATGACCCGGAGAGAGAAGTGTTAGAGTGGAGGTTTGACAGCCGCCTAGC
ATTTCATCACGTGGCCCGAGAGCTGCATCCGGAGTACTTCAAGAACTGCTGATATCGAGCTTGCTACAAG
GGACTTTCCGCTGGGGACTTTCCAGGGAGGCGTGGCCTGGGCGGGACTGGGGAGTGGCGAGCCCTCAGAT
CCTGCATATAAGCAGCTGCTTTTTGCCTGTACTGGGTCTCTCTGGTTAGACCAGATCTGAGCCTGGGAGC
TCTCTGGCTAACTAGGGAACCCACTGCTTAAGCCTCAATAAAGCTTGCCTTGAGTGCTTCAAGTAGTGTG
TGCCCGTCTGTTGTGTGACTCTGGTAACTAGAGATCCCTCAGACCCTTTTAGTCAGTGTGGAAAATCTCT
AGCAGTGGCGCCCGAACAGGGACTTGAAAGCGAAAGGGAAACCAGAGGAGCTCTCTCGACGCAGGACTCG
GCTTGCTGAAGCGCGCACGGCAAGAGGCGAGGGGCGGCGACTGGTGAGTACGCCAAAAATTTTGACTAGC
GGAGGCTAGAAGGAGAGAGATGGGTGCGAGAGCGTCAGTATTAAGCGGGGGAGAATTAGATCGCGATGGG
AAAAAATTCGGTTAAGGCCAGGGGGAAAGAAAAAATATAAATTAAAACATATAGTATGGGCAAGCAGGGA
GCTAGAACGATTCGCAGTTAATCCTGGCCTGTTAGAAACATCAGAAGGCTGTAGACAAATACTGGGACAG
CTACAACCATCCCTTCAGACAGGATCAGAAGAACTTAGATCATTATATAATACAGTAGCAACCCTCTATT
GTGTGCATCAAAGGATAGAGATAAAAGACACCAAGGAAGCTTTAGACAAGATAGAGGAAGAGCAAAACAA
AAGTAAGACCACCGCACAGCAAGCGGCCGCTGATCTTCAGACCTGGAGGAGGAGATATGAGGGACAATTG
GAGAAGTGAATTATATAAATATAAAGTAGTAAAAATTGAACCATTAGGAGTAGCACCCACCAAGGCAAAG
AGAAGAGTGGTGCAGAGAGAAAAAAGAGCAGTGGGAATAGGAGCTTTGTTCCTTGGGTTCTTGGGAGCAG
CAGGAAGCACTATGGGCGCAGCGTCAATGACGCTGACGGTACAGGCCAGACAATTATTGTCTGGTATAGT
GCAGCAGCAGAACAATTTGCTGAGGGCTATTGAGGCGCAACAGCATCTGTTGCAACTCACAGTCTGGGGC
ATCAAGCAGCTCCAGGCAAGAATCCTGGCTGTGGAAAGATACCTAAAGGATCAACAGCTCCTGGGGATTT
GGGGTTGCTCTGGAAAACTCATTTGCACCACTGCTGTGCCTTGGAATGCTAGTTGGAGTAATAAATCTCT
GGAACAGATTTGGAATCACACGACCTGGATGGAGTGGGACAGAGAAATTAACAATTACACAAGCTTAATA
CACTCCTTAATTGAAGAATCGCAAAACCAGCAAGAAAAGAATGAACAAGAATTATTGGAATTAGATAAAT
GGGCAAGTTTGTGGAATTGGTTTAACATAACAAATTGGCTGTGGTATATAAAATTATTCATAATGATAGT
AGGAGGCTTGGTAGGTTTAAGAATAGTTTTTGCTGTACTTTCTATAGTGAATAGAGTTAGGCAGGGATAT
TCACCATTATCGTTTCAGACCCACCTCCCAACCCCGAGGGGACCCGACAGGCCCGAAGGAATAGAAGAAG
AAGGTGGAGAGAGAGACAGAGACAGATCCATTCGATTAGTGAACGGATCTCGACGGTATCGATCACGAGA
CTAGCCTCGACCATCGCGATGTCGACGATAAGCTTTGCAAAGATGGATAAAGTTTTAAACAGAGAGGAAT
CTTTGCAGCTAATGGACCTTCTAGGTCTTGAAAGGAGTGGGAATTGGCTCCGGTGCCCGTCAGTGGGCAG
AGCGCACATCGCCCACAGTCCCCGAGAAGTTGGGGGGAGGGGTCGGCAATTGAACCGGTGCCTAGAGAAG
GTGGCGCGGGGTAAACTGGGAAAGTGATGTCGTGTACTGGCTCCGCCTTTTTCCCGAGGGTGGGGGAGAA
CCGTATATAAGTGCAGTAGTCGCCGTGAACGTTCTTTTTCGCAACGGGTTTGCCGCCAGAACACAGGTAA
GTGCCGTGTGTGGTTCCCGCGGGCCTGGCCTCTTTACGGGTTATGGCCCTTGCGTGCCTTGAATTACTTC
CACCTGGCTGCAGTACGTGATTCTTGATCCCGAGCTTCGGGTTGGAAGTGGGTGGGAGAGTTCGAGGCCT
TGCGCTTAAGGAGCCCCTTCGCCTCGTGCTTGAGTTGAGGCCTGGCCTGGGCGCTGGGGCCGCCGCGTGC
GAATCTGGTGGCACCTTCGCGCCTGTCTCGCTGCTTTCGATAAGTCTCTAGCCATTTAAAATTTTTGATG
ACCTGCTGCGACGCTTTTTTTCTGGCAAGATAGTCTTGTAAATGCGGGCCAAGATCTGCACACTGGTATT
TCGGTTTTTGGGGCCGCGGGCGGCGACGGGGCCCGTGCGTCCCAGCGCACATGTTCGGCGAGGCGGGGCC
TGCGAGCGCGGCCACCGAGAATCGGACGGGGGTAGTCTCAAGCTGGCCGGCCTGCTCTGGTGCCTGGCCT
CGCGCCGCCGTGTATCGCCCCGCCCTGGGCGGCAAGGCTGGCCCGGTCGGCACCAGTTGCGTGAGCGGAA
AGATGGCCGCTTCCCGGCCCTGCTGCAGGGAGCTCAAAATGGAGGACGCGGCGCTCGGGAGAGCGGGCGG
GTGAGTCACCCACACAAAGGAAAAGGGCCTTTCCGTCCTCAGCCGTCGCTTCATGTGACTCCACGGAGTA
CCGGGCGCCGTCCAGGCACCTCGATTAGTTCTCGAGCTTTTGGAGTACGTCGTCTTTAGGTTGGGGGGAG
GGGTTTTATGCGATGGAGTTTCCCCACACTGAGTGGGTGGAGACTGAAGTTAGGCCAGCTTGGCACTTGA
TGTAATTCTCCTTGGAATTTGCCCTTTTTGAGTTTGGATCTTGGTTCATTCTCAAGCCTCAGACAGTGGT
TCAAAGTTTTTTTCTTCCATTTCAGGTGTCGTGAGGAATTTCGACATTTAAATTTAATTAATCTCGACGG
TATCGGTTAACTTTTAAAAGAAAAGGGGGGATTGGGGGGTACAGTGCAGGGGAAAGAATAGTAGACATAA
TAGCAACAGACATACAAACTAAAGAATTACAAAAACAAATTACAAAAATTCAAAATTTTATCGATCACGA
GACTAGCCTCGAGGTTTAAACTACGGGATCTTCGAAGGCCTAAGCTTACGCGCGCGTCCTAGCGCTACCG
GTCGCCACCATGGTGAGCAAGGGCGAGGAGCTGTTCACCGGGGTGGTGCCCATCCTGGTCGAGCTGGACG
GCGACGTAAACGGCCACAAGTTCAGCGTGTCCGGCGAGGGCGAGGGCGATGCCACCTACGGCAAGCTGAC
CCTGAAGTTCATCTGCACCACCGGCAAGCTGCCCGTGCCCTGGCCCACCCTCGTGACCACCCTGACCTAC
GGCGTGCAGTGCTTCAGCCGCTACCCCGACCACATGAAGCAGCACGACTTCTTCAAGTCCGCCATGCCCG
AAGGCTACGTCCAGGAGCGCACCATCTTCTTCAAGGACGACGGCAACTACAAGACCCGCGCCGAGGTGAA
GTTCGAGGGCGACACCCTGGTGAACCGCATCGAGCTGAAGGGCATCGACTTCAAGGAGGACGGCAACATC
CTGGGGCACAAGCTGGAGTACAACTACAACAGCCACAACGTCTATATCATGGCCGACAAGCAGAAGAACG
GCATCAAGGTGAACTTCAAGATCCGCCACAACATCGAGGACGGCAGCGTGCAGCTCGCCGACCACTACCA
GCAGAACACCCCCATCGGCGACGGCCCCGTGCTGCTGCCCGACAACCACTACCTGAGCACCCAGTCCGCC
CTGAGCAAAGACCCCAACGAGAAGCGCGATCACATGGTCCTGCTGGAGTTCGTGACCGCCGCCGGGATCA
CTCTCGGCATGGACGAGCTGTACAAGTCCGGACTCAGATCTCGACTAGCTAGTAGCTAGCTAGCTAGTCG
AGCTCAAGCTTCGGGGACTAGTCATATGATAATCAACCTCTGGATTACAAAATTTGTGAAAGATTGACTG
GTATTCTTAACTATGTTGCTCCTTTTACGCTATGTGGATACGCTGCTTTAATGCCTTTGTATCATGCTAT
TGCTTCCCGTATGGCTTTCATTTTCTCCTCCTTGTATAAATCCTGGTTGCTGTCTCTTTATGAGGAGTTG
TGGCCCGTTGTCAGGCAACGTGGCGTGGTGTGCACTGTGTTTGCTGACGCAACCCCCACTGGTTGGGGCA
TTGCCACCACCTGTCAGCTCCTTTCCGGGACTTTCGCTTTCCCCCTCCCTATTGCCACGGCGGAACTCAT
CGCCGCCTGCCTTGCCCGCTGCTGGACAGGGGCTCGGCTGTTGGGCACTGACAATTCCGTGGTGTTGTCG
GGGAAGCTGACGTCCTTTCCATGGCTGCTCGCCTGTGTTGCCACCTGGATTCTGCGCGGGACGTCCTTCT
GCTACGTCCCTTCGGCCCTCAATCCAGCGGACCTTCCTTCCCGCGGCCTGCTGCCGGCTCTGCGGCCTCT
TCCGCGTCTTCGCCTTCGCCCTCAGACGAGTCGGATCTCCCTTTGGGCCGCCTCCCCGCATCGGTACGTA
TGGCCAGGTACCTTTAAGACCAATGACTTACAAGGCAGCTGTAGATCTTAGCCACTTTTTAAAAGAAAAG
GGGGGACTGGAAGGGCTAATTCACTCCCAACGAAGACAAGATGGGATCAATTCACCATGCTAGTGGATCC
CCCTCGAGTTTACCACTCCCTATCAGTGATAGAGAAAAGTGAAAGTCGAGTTTACCACTCCCTATCAGTG
ATAGAGAAAAGTGAAAGTCGAGTTTACCACTCCCTATCAGTGATAGAGAAAAGTGAAAGTCGAGTTTACC
ACTCCCTATCAGTGATAGAGAAAAGTGAAAGTCGAGTTTACCACTCCCTATCAGTGATAGAGAAAAGTGA
AAGTCGAGTTTACCACTCCCTATCAGTGATAGAGAAAAGTGAAAGTCGAGTTTACCACTCCCTATCAGTG
ATAGAGAAAAGTGAAAGTCGGGGCTGCAGGAATTCGAACGCTGACGTCATCAACCCGCTCCAAGGAATCG
CGGGCCCAGTGTCACTAGGCGGGAACACCCAGCGCGCGTGCGCCCTGGCAGGAAGATGGCTGTGAGGGAC
AGGGGAGTGGCGCCCTGCAATATTTGCATGTCGCTATGTGTTCTGGGAAATCACCATAAACGTGAAATGT
CTTTGGATTTGGGAATCTTATAAGTTCTGTATGAGACCACGCGCCCATGGAAGGCACTATTTCTCAATTC
AAGAGATTGAGAAATAGTGCCTTCCATTTTTTACGATACCGTCGCATGGGAATAACTTCGTATAGCATAC
ATTATACGAAGTTATGCTGCTTTTTGCTTGTACTGGGTCTCTCTGGTTAGACCAGATCTGAGCCTGGGAG
CTCTCTGGCTAACTAGGGAACCCACTGCTTAAGCCTCAATAAAGCTTGCCTTGAGTGCTTCAAGTAGTGT
GTGCCCGTCTGTTGTGTGACTCTGGTAACTAGAGATCCCTCAGACCCTTTTAGTCAGTGTGGAAAATCTC
TAGCAGCATCTAGAATTAATTCCGTGTATTCTATAGTGTCACCTAAATCGTATGTGTATGATACATAAGG
TTATGTATTAATTGTAGCCGCGTTCTAACGACAATATGTACAAGCCTAATTGTGTAGCATCTGGCTTACT
GAAGCAGACCCTATCATCTCTCTCGTAAACTGCCGTCAGAGTCGGTTTGGTTGGACGAACCTTCTGAGTT
TCTGGTAACGCCGTCCCGCACCCGGAAATGGTCAGCGAACCAATCAGCAGGGTCATCGCTAGCCAGATCC
TCTACGCCGGACGCATCGTGGCCGGCATCACCGGCGCCACAGGTGCGGTTGCTGGCGCCTATATCGCCGA
CATCACCGATGGGGAAGATCGGGCTCGCCACTTCGGGCTCATGAGCGCTTGTTTCGGCGTGGGTATGGTG
GCAGGCCCCGTGGCCGGGGGACTGTTGGGCGCCATCTCCTTGCATGCACCATTCCTTGCGGCGGCGGTGC
TCAACGGCCTCAACCTACTACTGGGCTGCTTCCTAATGCAGGAGTCGCATAAGGGAGAGCGTCGAATGGT
GCACTCTCAGTACAATCTGCTCTGATGCCGCATAGTTAAGCCAGCCCCGACACCCGCCAACACCCGCTGA
CGCGCCCTGACGGGCTTGTCTGCTCCCGGCATCCGCTTACAGACAAGCTGTGACCGTCTCCGGGAGCTGC
ATGTGTCAGAGGTTTTCACCGTCATCACCGAAACGCGCGAGACGAAAGGGCCTCGTGATACGCCTATTTT
TATAGGTTAATGTCATGATAATAATGGTTTCTTAGACGTCAGGTGGCACTTTTCGGGGAAATGTGCGCGG
AACCCCTATTTGTTTATTTTTCTAAATACATTCAAATATGTATCCGCTCATGAGACAATAACCCTGATAA
ATGCTTCAATAATATTGAAAAAGGAAGAGTATGAGTATTCAACATTTCCGTGTCGCCCTTATTCCCTTTT
TTGCGGCATTTTGCCTTCCTGTTTTTGCTCACCCAGAAACGCTGGTGAAAGTAAAAGATGCTGAAGATCA
GTTGGGTGCACGAGTGGGTTACATCGAACTGGATCTCAACAGCGGTAAGATCCTTGAGAGTTTTCGCCCC
GAAGAACGTTTTCCAATGATGAGCACTTTTAAAGTTCTGCTATGTGGCGCGGTATTATCCCGTATTGACG
CCGGGCAAGAGCAACTCGGTCGCCGCATACACTATTCTCAGAATGACTTGGTTGAGTACTCACCAGTCAC
AGAAAAGCATCTTACGGATGGCATGACAGTAAGAGAATTATGCAGTGCTGCCATAACCATGAGTGATAAC
ACTGCGGCCAACTTACTTCTGACAACGATCGGAGGACCGAAGGAGCTAACCGCTTTTTTGCACAACATGG
GGGATCATGTAACTCGCCTTGATCGTTGGGAACCGGAGCTGAATGAAGCCATACCAAACGACGAGCGTGA
CACCACGATGCCTGTAGCAATGGCAACAACGTTGCGCAAACTATTAACTGGCGAACTACTTACTCTAGCT
TCCCGGCAACAATTAATAGACTGGATGGAGGCGGATAAAGTTGCAGGACCACTTCTGCGCTCGGCCCTTC
CGGCTGGCTGGTTTATTGCTGATAAATCTGGAGCCGGTGAGCGTGGGTCTCGCGGTATCATTGCAGCACT
GGGGCCAGATGGTAAGCCCTCCCGTATCGTAGTTATCTACACGACGGGGAGTCAGGCAACTATGGATGAA
CGAAATAGACAGATCGCTGAGATAGGTGCCTCACTGATTAAGCATTGGTAACTGTCAGACCAAGTTTACT
CATATATACTTTAGATTGATTTAAAACTTCATTTTTAATTTAAAAGGATCTAGGTGAAGATCCTTTTTGA
TAATCTCATGACCAAAATCCCTTAACGTGAGTTTTCGTTCCACTGAGCGTCAGACCCCGTAGAAAAGATC
AAAGGATCTTCTTGAGATCCTTTTTTTCTGCGCGTAATCTGCTGCTTGCAAACAAAAAAACCACCGCTAC
CAGCGGTGGTTTGTTTGCCGGATCAAGAGCTACCAACTCTTTTTCCGAAGGTAACTGGCTTCAGCAGAGC
GCAGATACCAAATACTGTTCTTCTAGTGTAGCCGTAGTTAGGCCACCACTTCAAGAACTCTGTAGCACCG
CCTACATACCTCGCTCTGCTAATCCTGTTACCAGTGGCTGCTGCCAGTGGCGATAAGTCGTGTCTTACCG
GGTTGGACTCAAGACGATAGTTACCGGATAAGGCGCAGCGGTCGGGCTGAACGGGGGGTTCGTGCACACA
GCCCAGCTTGGAGCGAACGACCTACACCGAACTGAGATACCTACAGCGTGAGCTATGAGAAAGCGCCACG
CTTCCCGAAGGGAGAAAGGCGGACAGGTATCCGGTAAGCGGCAGGGTCGGAACAGGAGAGCGCACGAGGG
AGCTTCCAGGGGGAAACGCCTGGTATCTTTATAGTCCTGTCGGGTTTCGCCACCTCTGACTTGAGCGTCG
ATTTTTGTGATGCTCGTCAGGGGGGCGGAGCCTATGGAAAAACGCCAGCAACGCGGCCTTTTTACGGTTC
CTGGCCTTTTGCTGGCCTTTTGCTCACATGTTCTTTCCTGCGTTATCCCCTGATTCTGTGGATAACCGTA
TTACCGCCTTTGAGTGAGCTGATACCGCTCGCCGCAGCCGAACGACCGAGCGCAGCGAGTCAGTGAGCGA
GGAAGCGGAAGAGCGCCCAATACGCAAACCGCCTCTCCCCGCGCGTTGGCCGATTCATTAATGCAGCTGT
GGAATGTGTGTCAGTTAGGGTGTGGAAAGTCCCCAGGCTCCCCAGCAGGCAGAAGTATGCAAAGCATGCA
TCTCAATTAGTCAGCAACCAGGTGTGGAAAGTCCCCAGGCTCCCCAGCAGGCAGAAGTATGCAAAGCATG
CATCTCAATTAGTCAGCAACCATAGTCCCGCCCCTAACTCCGCCCATCCCGCCCCTAACTCCGCCCAGTT
CCGCCCATTCTCCGCCCCATGGCTGACTAATTTTTTTTATTTATGCAGAGGCCGAGGCCGCCTCGGCCTC
TGAGCTATTCCAGAAGTAGTGAGGAGGCTTTTTTGGAGGCCTAGGCTTTTGCAAAAAGCTTGGACACAAG
ACAGGCTTGCGAGATATGTTTGAGAATACCACTTTATCCCGCGTCAGGGAGAGGCAGTGCGTAAAAAGAC
GCGGACTCATGTGAAATACTGGTTTTTAGTGCGCCAGATCTCTATAATCTCGCGCAACCTATTTTCCCCT
CGAACACTTTTTAAGCCGTAGATAAACAGGCTGGGACACTTCACATGAGCGAAAAATACATCGTCACCTG
GGACATGTTGCAGATCCATGCACGTAAACTCGCAAGCCGACTGATGCCTTCTGAACAATGGAAAGGCATT
ATTGCCGTAAGCCGTGGCGGTCTGTACCGGGTGCGTTACTGGCGCGTGAACTGGGTATTCGTCATGTCGA
TACCGTTTGTATTTCCAGCTACGATCACGACAACCAGCGCGAGCTTAAAGTGCTGAAACGCGCAGAAGGC
GATGGCGAAGGCTTCATCGTTATTGATGACCTGGTGGATACCGGTGGTACTGCGGTTGCGATTCGTGAAA
TGTATCCAAAAGCGCACTTTGTCACCATCTTCGCAAAACCGGCTGGTCGTCCGCTGGTTGATGACTATGT
TGTTGATATCCCGCAAGATACCTGGATTGAACAGCCGTGGGATATGGGCGTCGTATTCGTCCCGCCAATC
TCCGGTCGCTAATCTTTTCAACGCCTGGCACTGCCGGGCGTTGTTCTTTTTAACTTCAGGCGGGTTACAA
TAGTTTCCAGTAAGTATTCTGGAGGCTGCATCCATGACACAGGCAAACCTGAGCGAAACCCTGTTCAAAC
CCCGCTTTAAACATCCTGAAACCTCGACGCTAGTCCGCCGCTTTAATCACGGCGCACAACCGCCTGTGCA
GTCGGCCCTTGATGGTAAAACCATCCCTCACTGGTATCGCATGATTAACCGTCTGATGTGGATCTGGCGC
GGCATTGACCCACGCGAAATCCTCGACGTCCAGGCACGTATTGTGATGAGCGATGCCGAACGTACCGACG
ATGATTTATACGATACGGTGATTGGCTACCGTGGCGGCAACTGGATTTATGAGTGGGCCCCGGATCTTTG
TGAAGGAACCTTACTTCTGTGGTGTGACATAATTGGACAAACTACCTACAGAGATTTAAAGCTCTAAGGT
AAATATAAAATTTTTAAGTGTATAATGTGTTAAACTACTGATTCTAATTGTTTGTGTATTTTAGATTCCA
ACCTATGGAACTGATGAATGGGAGCAGTGGTGGAATGCCTTTAATGAGGAAAACCTGTTTTGCTCAGAAG
AAATGCCATCTAGTGATGATGAGGCTACTGCTGACTCTCAACATTCTACTCCTCCAAAAAAGAAGAGAAA
GGTAGAAGACCCCAAGGACTTTCCTTCAGAATTGCTAAGTTTTTTGAGTCATGCTGTGTTTAGTAATAGA
ACTCTTGCTTGCTTTGCTATTTACACCACAAAGGAAAAAGCTGCACTGCTATACAAGAAAATTATGGAAA
AATATTCTGTAACCTTTATAAGTAGGCATAACAGTTATAATCATAACATACTGTTTTTTCTTACTCCACA
CAGGCATAGAGTGTCTGCTATTAATAACTATGCTCAAAAATTGTGTACCTTTAGCTTTTTAATTTGTAAA
GGGGTTAATAAGGAATATTTGATGTATAGTGCCTTGACTAGAGATCATAATCAGCCATACCACATTTGTA
GAGGTTTTACTTGCTTTAAAAAACCTCCCACACCTCCCCCTGAACCTGAAACATAAAATGAATGCAATTG
TTGTTGTTAACTTGTTTATTGCAGCTTATAATGGTTACAAATAAAGCAATAGCATCACAAATTTCACAAA
TAAAGCATTTTTTTCACTGCATTCTAGTTGTGGTTTGTCCAAACTCATCAATGTATCTTATCATGTCTGG
ATCAACTGGATAACTCAAGCTAACCAAAATCATCCCAAACTTCCCACCCCATACCCTATTACCACTGCCA
ATTACCTGTGGTTTCATTTACTCTAAACCTGTGATTCCTCTGAATTATTTTCATTTTAAAGAAATTGTAT
TTGTTAAATATGTACTACAAACTTAGTAGT
